Addgene plasmid #230351: AiP11452 - pAAV-AiE0073h-minBG-SYFP2-WPRE3-BGHpA (Alias: CN1452)
Purpose: AiE0073h is an enhancer sequence, designed to drive AAV-mediated transgene expression in specific populations of brain cells
Depositing lab: Allen Institute for Brain Science & Jonathan Ting. Depositing organization: Allen Institute. Publication: A suite of enhancer AAVs and transgenic mouse lines for genetic access to cortical cell types. Ben-Simon Y, Hooper M, Narayan S, Daigle TL, Dwivedi D, Way SW, Oster A, Stafford DA, Mich JK, Taormina MJ, Martinez RA, Opitz-Araya X, Roth JR, Alexander JR, Allen S, Amster A, Arbuckle J, Ayala A, Baker PM, Bakken TE, Barcelli T, Barta S, Bendrick J, Bertagnolli D, Bielstein C, Bishwakarma P, Bowlus J, Boyer G, Brouner K, Casian B, Casper T, Chakka AB, Chakrabarty R, Chance RK, Chavan S, Clark M, Colbert K, Collman F, Daniel S, Departee M, DiValentin P, Donadio N, Dotson N, Egdorf T, Fliss T, Gabitto M, Garcia J, Gary A, Gasperini M, Gloe J, Goldy J, Gore BB, Graybuck L, Greisman N, Haeseleer F, Halterman C, Haradon Z, Hastings SD, Helback O, Ho W, Hockemeyer D, Huang C, Huff S, Hunker A, Johansen N, Jones D, Juneau Z, Kalmbach B, Kannan M, Khem S, Kussick E, Kutsal R, Larsen R, Lee C, Lee AY, Leibly M, Lenz GH, Li S, Liang E, Lusk N, Madigan Z, Malloy J, Malone J, McCue R, Melchor J, Mollenkopf T, Moosman S, Morin E, Newman D, Ng L, Ngo K, Omstead V, Otto S, Oyama A, Pena N, Pham T, Phillips E, Pom CA, Potekhina L, Ransford S, Ray PL, Rette D, Reynoldson C, Rimorin C, Rocha D, Ruiz A, Sanchez REA, Sawyer L, Sedeno-Cortes A, Sevigny JP, Shapovalova N, Shepard N, Shulga L, Sigler AR, Siverts L, Soliman S, Somasundaram S, Staats B, Stewart K, Szelenyi E, Tieu M, Trader C, Tran A, van Velthoven CTJ, Walker M, Wang Y, Weed N, Wirthlin M, Wood T, Wynalda B, Yao Z, Zhou T, Ariza J, Dee N, Reding M, Ronellenfitch K, Mufti S, Sunkin SM, Smith KA, Esposito L, Waters J, Thyagarajan B, Yao S, Lein ES, Zeng H, Levi BP, Ngai J, Ting JT, Tasic B. Cell. 2025 May 16:S0092-8674(25)00513-6. doi: 10.1016/j.cell.2025.05.002. PubMed 40403729.
Backbone
  Vector backbone: pAAV2
  Vector type: AAV
Growth in bacteria
  Bacterial resistance: Ampicillin, 100 μg/mL
  Growth temperature: 37°C
  Growth strain: NEB Stable
  Copy number: High Copy
Gene/Insert
  Gene/Insert name: SYFP2
  Species: Synthetic
  Promoter: minBG
  Cloning method: Gibson Cloning
Terms and licenses: Academic/Nonprofit Terms; Industry Terms: Not Available to Industry
How to cite: AiP11452 - pAAV-AiE0073h-minBG-SYFP2-WPRE3-BGHpA (Alias: CN1452) was a gift from Allen Institute for Brain Science & Jonathan Ting (Addgene plasmid # 230351 ; http://n2t.net/addgene:230351 ; RRID:Addgene_230351)
