[The description below was written by a language model from this plasmid's Addgene catalogue record and pLannotate feature annotations shown in this document.]
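Description:
AiP11452 - pAAV-AiE0073h-minBG-SYFP2-WPRE3-BGHpA (alias CN1452) is an AAV transfer plasmid built on a pAAV2 backbone and used to package a recombinant adeno-associated virus genome that reports enhancer activity in the brain. It is maintained in bacteria as a high-copy plasmid through a ColE1/pUC-type origin and selected with ampicillin via the bla (AmpR) gene and its promoter. An f1 phage origin and small remnants of pBR322 bom and rop sequences are also present in the backbone. The 5,012 nt sequenced record shows an intact AAV2 inverted terminal repeat downstream of the cassette, while the upstream ITR is detected only as short fragments. This may reflect the difficulty of sequencing and annotating these repeats rather than a real truncation. The listed growth strain is a recombination-deficient type, consistent with the need to keep ITRs stable.

Between the ITRs, the AiE0073h enhancer is placed upstream of minBG, a minimal promoter that on its own gives little expression, so transcription depends largely on the enhancer's cell-type-specific activity. Neither the enhancer nor the minimal promoter is annotated in the feature table, but both are named in the construct title and presumably occupy the unannotated region before the reporter. They drive SYFP2, a monomeric, rapidly maturing yellow fluorescent protein derived from Aequorea victoria. This is followed by WPRE3, a shortened woodchuck hepatitis virus posttranscriptional element (detected as two fragments) that boosts transcript expression, and a bovine growth hormone polyadenylation signal. The construct is intended for AAV-mediated labelling of specific brain cell populations, although the record does not state which population AiE0073h targets.
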