Features (pLannotate 1.2.2; 14 found; start..end, strand, type, name):
     12..39      +  repeat_region  AAV2 ITR (fragment): inverted terminal repeat of adeno-associated virus serotype 2 inverted
     68..95      +  repeat_region  AAV2 ITR (fragment): inverted terminal repeat of adeno-associated virus serotype 2 inverted
   1030..1746    +  CDS            SYFP2: SYFP2 is a basic (constitutively fluorescent) yellow fluorescent protein published in 2006, derived from Aequorea victoria. It is reported to be a very rapidly-maturing monomer with moderate acid sensitivity.
   1786..1943    +  misc_feature   WPRE (fragment): woodchuck hepatitis virus posttranscriptional regulatory element
   1949..2029    +  misc_feature   WPRE (fragment): woodchuck hepatitis virus posttranscriptional regulatory element
   2046..2157    +  polyA_signal   bGH poly(A) signal: bovine growth hormone polyadenylation signal
   2275..2415    +  repeat_region  AAV2 ITR: inverted terminal repeat of adeno-associated virus serotype 2 inverted
   2420..2471    -  misc_feature   bom (fragment): basis of mobility region from pBR322
   2490..2945    +  rep_origin     f1 ori (sequence partly withheld): f1 bacteriophage origin of replication; arrow indicates direction of (+) strand synthesis
   2946..2995    -  misc_feature   bom (fragment): basis of mobility region from pBR322
   3097..3132    -  CDS            rop (fragment): Rop protein, which maintains plasmids at low copy number; rop
   3227..3331    +  promoter       AmpR promoter: bla
   3332..4192    +  CDS            AmpR: β-lactamase; bla; confers resistance to ampicillin, carbenicillin, and related antibiotics
   4363..4951    +  rep_origin     ori: high-copy-number ColE1/pMB1/pBR322/pUC origin of replication
>Addgene plasmid #230351 | AiP11452 - pAAV-AiE0073h-minBG-SYFP2-WPRE3-BGHpA (Alias: CN1452) | addgene full sequence | sequence record 462397 | Addgene NGS Result
CCTGCAGGCAGCTGCGCGCTCGCTCGCTCACTGAGGCCGCCCGGGCGTCGGGCGACCTTTGGTCGCCCGG
CCTCAGTGAGCGAGCGAGCGCGCAGAGAGGGAGTGGCCAACTCCATCACTAGGGGTTCCTGCGGCCGCAC
GCGTCCGAACAGCAGAGAGACTGGTCTGACTGCAGAGGAGGTCTGGGAGACCAGAGGGAGTGTGGAGAGG
GTGAGGTTAGAAGACAGGAACACCGAGCTGCACCGGCCAAATGGAGCCTTAGGGGGCCATGTGAGGCTGA
GGCAGGGAAGCAGGGATCCTGCCCTCCAGGTCCTTACAGTCAGGCGGGGACCAAAAGCACGAGGATGCCA
GCCCAATTCCCTATTAGGCAAAACGCAGCACCATCTGCACAATCCCAGGAGCAAGAGCAGATATTTTATA
ACTTCCTTTTTTCTTTTTAAGTCTAAATTAAAAATAAATGTTCCCTTCAGCTCTCAGATGTATATCTCTG
GTGCAACCTGCCCACATTCCCTCCCGCTGCCCTTTCCAGAACATGGCAGGGGAAAGGAAGAAAGAGATGG
ATAGAGAGAGGGAGCCAGTCCACCCAGCTTCAATGCCAGTGGATTGCACCTCTTCCAAGAGGGAAACGAT
TCAGGCGTGGCCACGCAGACGGGTGGAGAGCGCCCAGAATGTGGCTGGTACCAAGGAAAGTGGAAGGAGA
GGGAAACAGGAGCCAACAGCTATGATTTCTAGCCCAGCCTCCACCCTATCGCGCTGCAGGACCTTGGCCA
AATCACACATCCTATCTCTGCTCCCATTTATAGTTCATAACATGGCTGAAGTCCCCTCTGCCGCTCCAGC
CCCCTGGCAGCTGTGCTCTCTGCACATCCGTCTGTACCTTTGCTGCTCCCCTTCATTTTGGGTGTCCTAC
CATGGACCTAGTGATTAACGGAGCTCGGGCTGGGCATAAAAGTCAGGGCAGAGCCATCTATTGCTTACAT
TTGCTTCTGGGATCCAGATCTTTCGAAGCTAGCGCTACCGGTCGCCACCATGGTGAGCAAGGGCGAGGAG
CTGTTCACCGGGGTGGTGCCCATCCTGGTCGAGCTGGACGGCGACGTAAACGGCCACAAGTTCAGCGTGT
CCGGCGAGGGCGAGGGCGATGCCACCTACGGCAAGCTGACCCTGAAGCTGATCTGCACCACCGGCAAGCT
GCCCGTGCCCTGGCCCACCCTCGTGACCACCCTGGGCTACGGCGTGCAGTGCTTCGCCCGCTACCCCGAC
CACATGAAGCAGCACGACTTCTTCAAGTCCGCCATGCCCGAAGGCTACGTCCAGGAGCGCACCATCTTCT
TCAAGGACGACGGCAACTACAAGACCCGCGCCGAGGTGAAGTTCGAGGGCGACACCCTGGTGAACCGCAT
CGAGCTGAAGGGCATCGACTTCAAGGAGGACGGCAACATCCTGGGGCACAAGCTGGAGTACAACTACAAC
AGCCACAACGTCTATATCACCGCCGACAAGCAGAAGAACGGCATCAAGGCCAACTTCAAGATCCGCCACA
ACATCGAGGACGGCGGCGTGCAGCTCGCCGACCACTACCAGCAGAACACCCCCATCGGCGACGGCCCCGT
GCTGCTGCCCGACAACCACTACCTGAGCTACCAGTCCAAGCTGAGCAAAGACCCCAACGAGAAGCGCGAT
CACATGGTCCTGCTGGAGTTCGTGACCGCCGCCGGGATCACTCTCGGCATGGACGAGCTGTACAAGTAAG
TCGACGGCGCGCCGCGGCCGCGAATTCGATATCATAATCAACCTCTGGATTACAAAATTTGTGAAAGATT
GACTGGTATTCTTAACTATGTTGCTCCTTTTACGCTATGTGGATACGCTGCTTTAATGCCTTTGTATCAT
GCTATTGCTTCCCGTATGGCTTTCATTTTCTCCTCCTTGTATAAATCCTGGTTAGTTCTTGCCACGGCGG
AACTCATCGCCGCCTGCCTTGCCCGCTGCTGGACAGGGGCTCGGCTGTTGGGCACTGACAATTCCGTGGC
TCGAGAGATCTTCGACTGTGCCTTCTAGTTGCCAGCCATCTGTTGTTTGCCCCTCCCCCGTGCCTTCCTT
GACCCTGGAAGGTGCCACTCCCACTGTCCTTTCCTAATAAAATGAGGAAATTGCATCGCATTGTCTGAGT
AGGTGTCATTCTATTCTGGGGGGTGGGGTGGGGCAGGACAGCAAGGGGGAGGATTGGGAAGACAATAGCA
GGCATGAGATCTCACGTGCGGACCGAGCGGCCGCAGGAACCCCTAGTGATGGAGTTGGCCACTCCCTCTC
TGCGCGCTCGCTCGCTCACTGAGGCCGGGCGACCAAAGGTCGCCCGACGCCCGGGCTTTGCCCGGGCGGC
CTCAGTGAGCGAGCGAGCGCGCAGCTGCCTGCAGGGGCGCCTGATGCGGTATTTTCTCCTTACGCATCTG
TGCGGTATTTCACACCGCATA
[95 nt withheld, positions 2472-2566]
T
[46 nt withheld, positions 2568-2613]
C
[141 nt withheld, positions 2615-2755]
CCTTTGACGTTGGAGTCCACGTTCTTT
[37 nt withheld, positions 2783-2819]
ACTCTATCTCGGGCTATTCTTTTGATTTATAAGGGATTTTGCCGATTTCGGTCTATTGGTTAAAAAATGA
GCTGATTTAACAAAAATTTAACGCGAATTTTAACAAAATATTAACGTTTACAATTTTATGGTGCACTCTC
AGTACAATCTGCTCTGATGCCGCATAGTTAAGCCAGCCCCGACACCCGCCAACACCCGCTGACGCGCCCT
GACGGGCTTGTCTGCTCCCGGCATCCGCTTACAGACAAGCTGTGACCGTCTCCGGGAGCTGCATGTGTCA
GAGGTTTTCACCGTCATCACCGAAACGCGCGAGACGAAAGGGCCTCGTGATACGCCTATTTTTATAGGTT
AATGTCATGATAATAATGGTTTCTTAGACGTCAGGTGGCACTTTTCGGGGAAATGTGCGCGGAACCCCTA
TTTGTTTATTTTTCTAAATACATTCAAATATGTATCCGCTCATGAGACAATAACCCTGATAAATGCTTCA
ATAATATTGAAAAAGGAAGAGTATGAGTATTCAACATTTCCGTGTCGCCCTTATTCCCTTTTTTGCGGCA
TTTTGCCTTCCTGTTTTTGCTCACCCAGAAACGCTGGTGAAAGTAAAAGATGCTGAAGATCAGTTGGGTG
CACGAGTGGGTTACATCGAACTGGATCTCAACAGCGGTAAGATCCTTGAGAGTTTTCGCCCCGAAGAACG
TTTTCCAATGATGAGCACTTTTAAAGTTCTGCTATGTGGCGCGGTATTATCCCGTATTGACGCCGGGCAA
GAGCAACTCGGTCGCCGCATACACTATTCTCAGAATGACTTGGTTGAGTACTCACCAGTCACAGAAAAGC
ATCTTACGGATGGCATGACAGTAAGAGAATTATGCAGTGCTGCCATAACCATGAGTGATAACACTGCGGC
CAACTTACTTCTGACAACGATCGGAGGACCGAAGGAGCTAACCGCTTTTTTGCACAACATGGGGGATCAT
GTAACTCGCCTTGATCGTTGGGAACCGGAGCTGAATGAAGCCATACCAAACGACGAGCGTGACACCACGA
TGCCTGTAGCAATGGCAACAACGTTGCGCAAACTATTAACTGGCGAACTACTTACTCTAGCTTCCCGGCA
ACAATTAATAGACTGGATGGAGGCGGATAAAGTTGCAGGACCACTTCTGCGCTCGGCCCTTCCGGCTGGC
TGGTTTATTGCTGATAAATCTGGAGCCGGTGAGCGTGGGTCTCGCGGTATCATTGCAGCACTGGGGCCAG
ATGGTAAGCCCTCCCGTATCGTAGTTATCTACACGACGGGGAGTCAGGCAACTATGGATGAACGAAATAG
ACAGATCGCTGAGATAGGTGCCTCACTGATTAAGCATTGGTAACTGTCAGACCAAGTTTACTCATATATA
CTTTAGATTGATTTAAAACTTCATTTTTAATTTAAAAGGATCTAGGTGAAGATCCTTTTTGATAATCTCA
TGACCAAAATCCCTTAACGTGAGTTTTCGTTCCACTGAGCGTCAGACCCCGTAGAAAAGATCAAAGGATC
TTCTTGAGATCCTTTTTTTCTGCGCGTAATCTGCTGCTTGCAAACAAAAAAACCACCGCTACCAGCGGTG
GTTTGTTTGCCGGATCAAGAGCTACCAACTCTTTTTCCGAAGGTAACTGGCTTCAGCAGAGCGCAGATAC
CAAATACTGTTCTTCTAGTGTAGCCGTAGTTAGGCCACCACTTCAAGAACTCTGTAGCACCGCCTACATA
CCTCGCTCTGCTAATCCTGTTACCAGTGGCTGCTGCCAGTGGCGATAAGTCGTGTCTTACCGGGTTGGAC
TCAAGACGATAGTTACCGGATAAGGCGCAGCGGTCGGGCTGAACGGGGGGTTCGTGCACACAGCCCAGCT
TGGAGCGAACGACCTACACCGAACTGAGATACCTACAGCGTGAGCTATGAGAAAGCGCCACGCTTCCCGA
AGGGAGAAAGGCGGACAGGTATCCGGTAAGCGGCAGGGTCGGAACAGGAGAGCGCACGAGGGAGCTTCCA
GGGGGAAACGCCTGGTATCTTTATAGTCCTGTCGGGTTTCGCCACCTCTGACTTGAGCGTCGATTTTTGT
GATGCTCGTCAGGGGGGCGGAGCCTATGGAAAAACGCCAGCAACGCGGCCTTTTTACGGTTCCTGGCCTT
TTGCTGGCCTTTTGCTCACATGT
